>Addgene plasmid #76734 | TAOK3 gRNA (BRDN0001149068) | addgene full sequence | sequence record 186400 | Addgene Assembled Sequence
CCCGGGTGCAAAGATGGATAAAGTTTTAAACAGAGAGGAATCTTTGCAGCTAATGGACCTTCTAGGTCTT
GAAAGGAGTGGGAATTGGCTCCGGTGCCCGTCAGTGGGCAGAGCGCACATCGCCCACAGTCCCCGAGAAG
TTGGGGGGAGGGGTCGGCAATTGATCCGGTGCCTAGAGAAGGTGGCGCGGGGTAAACTGGGAAAGTGATG
TCGTGTACTGGCTCCGCCTTTTTCCCGAGGGTGGGGGAGAACCGTATATAAGTGCAGTAGTCGCCGTGAA
CGTTCTTTTTCGCAACGGGTTTGCCGCCAGAACACAGGTAAGTGCCGTGTGTGGTTCCCGCGGGCCTGGC
CTCTTTACGGGTTATGGCCCTTGCGTGCCTTGAATTACTTCCACCTGGCTGCAGTACGTGATTCTTGATC
CCGAGCTTCGGGTTGGAAGTGGGTGGGAGAGTTCGAGGCCTTGCGCTTAAGGAGCCCCTTCGCCTCGTGC
TTGAGTTGAGGCCTGGCCTGGGCGCTGGGGCCGCCGCGTGCGAATCTGGTGGCACCTTCGCGCCTGTCTC
GCTGCTTTCGATAAGTCTCTAGCCATTTAAAATTTTTGATGACCTGCTGCGACGCTTTTTTTCTGGCAAG
ATAGTCTTGTAAATGCGGGCCAAGATCTGCACACTGGTATTTCGGTTTTTGGGGCCGCGGGCGGCGACGG
GGCCCGTGCGTCCCAGCGCACATGTTCGGCGAGGCGGGGCCTGCGAGCGCGGCCACCGAGAATCGGACGG
GGGTAGTCTCAAGCTGGCCGGCCTGCTCTGGTGCCTGGCCTCGCGCCGCCGTGTATCGCCCCGCCCTGGG
CGGCAAGGCTGGCCCGGTCGGCACCAGTTGCGTGAGCGGAAAGATGGCCGCTTCCCGGCCCTGCTGCAGG
GAGCTCAAAATGGAGGACGCGGCGCTCGGGAGAGCGGGCGGGTGAGTCACCCACACAAAGGAAAAGGGCC
TTTCCGTCCTCAGCCGTCGCTTCATGTGACTCCACGGAGTACCGGGCGCCGTCCAGGCACCTCGATTAGT
TCTCGAGCTTTTGGAGTACGTCGTCTTTAGGTTGGGGGGAGGGGTTTTATGCGATGGAGTTTCCCCACAC
TGAGTGGGTGGAGACTGAAGTTAGGCCAGCTTGGCACTTGATGTAATTCTCCTTGGAATTTGCCCTTTTT
GAGTTTGGATCTTGGTTCATTCTCAAGCCTCAGACAGTGGTTCAAAGTTTTTTTCTTCCATTTCAGGTGT
CGTGACGTACGGCCACCATGACCGAGTACAAGCCCACGGTGCGCCTCGCCACCCGCGACGACGTCCCCAG
GGCCGTACGCACCCTCGCCGCCGCGTTCGCCGACTACCCCGCCACGCGCCACACCGTCGATCCGGACCGC
CACATCGAGCGGGTCACCGAGCTGCAAGAACTCTTCCTCACGCGCGTCGGGCTCGACATCGGCAAGGTGT
GGGTCGCGGACGACGGCGCCGCCGTGGCGGTCTGGACCACGCCGGAGAGCGTCGAAGCGGGGGCGGTGTT
CGCCGAGATCGGCCCGCGCATGGCCGAGTTGAGCGGTTCCCGGCTGGCCGCGCAGCAACAGATGGAAGGC
CTCCTGGCGCCGCACCGGCCCAAGGAGCCCGCGTGGTTCCTGGCCACCGTCGGAGTCTCGCCCGACCACC
AGGGCAAGGGTCTGGGCAGCGCCGTCGTGCTCCCCGGAGTGGAGGCGGCCGAGCGCGCCGGGGTGCCCGC
CTTCCTGGAGACCTCCGCGCCCCGCAACCTCCCCTTCTACGAGCGGCTCGGCTTCACCGTCACCGCCGAC
GTCGAGGTGCCCGAAGGACCGCGCACCTGGTGCATGACCCGCAAGCCCGGTGCCTGAACGCGTTAAGTCG
ACAATCAACCTCTGGATTACAAAATTTGTGAAAGATTGACTGGTATTCTTAACTATGTTGCTCCTTTTAC
GCTATGTGGATACGCTGCTTTAATGCCTTTGTATCATGCTATTGCTTCCCGTATGGCTTTCATTTTCTCC
TCCTTGTATAAATCCTGGTTGCTGTCTCTTTATGAGGAGTTGTGGCCCGTTGTCAGGCAACGTGGCGTGG
TGTGCACTGTGTTTGCTGACGCAACCCCCACTGGTTGGGGCATTGCCACCACCTGTCAGCTCCTTTCCGG
GACTTTCGCTTTCCCCCTCCCTATTGCCACGGCGGAACTCATCGCCGCCTGCCTTGCCCGCTGCTGGACA
GGGGCTCGGCTGTTGGGCACTGACAATTCCGTGGTGTTGTCGGGGAAATCATCGTCCTTTCCTTGGCTGC
TCGCCTGTGTTGCCACCTGGATTCTGCGCGGGACGTCCTTCTGCTACGTCCCTTCGGCCCTCAATCCAGC
GGACCTTCCTTCCCGCGGCCTGCTGCCGGCTCTGCGGCCTCTTCCGCGTCTTCGCCTTCGCCCTCAGACG
AGTCGGATCTCCCTTTGGGCCGCCTCCCCGCGTCGACTTTAAGACCAATGACTTACAAGGCAGCTGTAGA
TCTTAGCCACTTTTTAAAAGAAAAGGGGGGACTGGAAGGGCTAATTCACTCCCAACGAAGACAAGATCTG
CTTTTTGCTTGTACTGGGTCTCTCTGGTTAGACCAGATCTGAGCCTGGGAGCTCTCTGGCTAACTAGGGA
ACCCACTGCTTAAGCCTCAATAAAGCTTGCCTTGAGTGCTTCAAGTAGTGTGTGCCCGTCTGTTGTGTGA
CTCTGGTAACTAGAGATCCCTCAGACCCTTTTAGTCAGTGTGGAAAATCTCTAGCAGTACGTATAGTAGT
TCATGTCATCTTATTATTCAGTATTTATAACTTGCAAAGAAATGAATATCAGAGAGTGAGAGGAACTTGT
TTATTGCAGCTTATAATGGTTACAAATAAAGCAATAGCATCACAAATTTCACAAATAAAGCATTTTTTTC
ACTGCATTCTAGTTGTGGTTTGTCCAAACTCATCAATGTATCTTATCATGTCTGGCTCTAGCTATCCCGC
CCCTAACTCCGCCCATCCCGCCCCTAACTCCGCCCAGTTCCGCCCATTCTCCGCCCCATGGCTGACTAAT
TTTTTTTATTTATGCAGAGGCCGAGGCCGCCTCGGCCTCTGAGCTATTCCAGAAGTAGTGAGGAGGCTTT
TTTGGAGGCCTAGGGACGTACCCAATTCGCCCTATAGTGAGTCGTATTACGCGCGCTCACTGGCCGTCGT
TTTACAACGTCGTGACTGGGAAAACCCTGGCGTTACCCAACTTAATCGCCTTGCAGCACATCCCCCTTTC
GCCAGCTGGCGTAATAGCGAAGAGGCCCGCACCGATCGCCCTTCCCAACAGTTGCGCAGCCTGAATGGCG
AATGGG
[124 nt withheld, positions 3367-3490]
C
[91 nt withheld, positions 3492-3582]
A
[49 nt withheld, positions 3584-3632]
CCTTTGACGTTGGAGTCCACGTTCTTT
[37 nt withheld, positions 3660-3696]
ACCCTATCTCGGTCTATTCTTTTGATTTATAAGGGATTTTGCCGATTTCGGCCTATTGGTTAAAAAATGA
GCTGATTTAACAAAAATTTAACGCGAATTTTAACAAAATATTAACGCTTACAATTTAGGTGGCACTTTTC
GGGGAAATGTGCGCGGAACCCCTATTTGTTTATTTTTCTAAATACATTCAAATATGTATCCGCTCATGAG
ACAATAACCCTGATAAATGCTTCAATAATATTGAAAAAGGAAGAGTATGAGTATTCAACATTTCCGTGTC
GCCCTTATTCCCTTTTTTGCGGCATTTTGCCTTCCTGTTTTTGCTCACCCAGAAACGCTGGTGAAAGTAA
AAGATGCTGAAGATCAGTTGGGTGCACGAGTGGGTTACATCGAACTGGATCTCAACAGCGGTAAGATCCT
TGAGAGTTTTCGCCCCGAAGAACGTTTTCCAATGATGAGCACTTTTAAAGTTCTGCTATGTGGCGCGGTA
TTATCCCGTATTGACGCCGGGCAAGAGCAACTCGGTCGCCGCATACACTATTCTCAGAATGACTTGGTTG
AGTACTCACCAGTCACAGAAAAGCATCTTACGGATGGCATGACAGTAAGAGAATTATGCAGTGCTGCCAT
AACCATGAGTGATAACACTGCGGCCAACTTACTTCTGACAACGATCGGAGGACCGAAGGAGCTAACCGCT
TTTTTGCACAACATGGGGGATCATGTAACTCGCCTTGATCGTTGGGAACCGGAGCTGAATGAAGCCATAC
CAAACGACGAGCGTGACACCACGATGCCTGTAGCAATGGCAACAACGTTGCGCAAACTATTAACTGGCGA
ACTACTTACTCTAGCTTCCCGGCAACAATTAATAGACTGGATGGAGGCGGATAAAGTTGCAGGACCACTT
CTGCGCTCGGCCCTTCCGGCTGGCTGGTTTATTGCTGATAAATCTGGAGCCGGTGAGCGTGGGTCTCGCG
GTATCATTGCAGCACTGGGGCCAGATGGTAAGCCCTCCCGTATCGTAGTTATCTACACGACGGGGAGTCA
GGCAACTATGGATGAACGAAATAGACAGATCGCTGAGATAGGTGCCTCACTGATTAAGCATTGGTAACTG
TCAGACCAAGTTTACTCATATATACTTTAGATTGATTTAAAACTTCATTTTTAATTTAAAAGGATCTAGG
TGAAGATCCTTTTTGATAATCTCATGACCAAAATCCCTTAACGTGAGTTTTCGTTCCACTGAGCGTCAGA
CCCCGTAGAAAAGATCAAAGGATCTTCTTGAGATCCTTTTTTTCTGCGCGTAATCTGCTGCTTGCAAACA
AAAAAACCACCGCTACCAGCGGTGGTTTGTTTGCCGGATCAAGAGCTACCAACTCTTTTTCCGAAGGTAA
CTGGCTTCAGCAGAGCGCAGATACCAAATACTGTTCTTCTAGTGTAGCCGTAGTTAGGCCACCACTTCAA
GAACTCTGTAGCACCGCCTACATACCTCGCTCTGCTAATCCTGTTACCAGTGGCTGCTGCCAGTGGCGAT
AAGTCGTGTCTTACCGGGTTGGACTCAAGACGATAGTTACCGGATAAGGCGCAGCGGTCGGGCTGAACGG
GGGGTTCGTGCACACAGCCCAGCTTGGAGCGAACGACCTACACCGAACTGAGATACCTACAGCGTGAGCT
ATGAGAAAGCGCCACGCTTCCCGAAGGGAGAAAGGCGGACAGGTATCCGGTAAGCGGCAGGGTCGGAACA
GGAGAGCGCACGAGGGAGCTTCCAGGGGGAAACGCCTGGTATCTTTATAGTCCTGTCGGGTTTCGCCACC
TCTGACTTGAGCGTCGATTTTTGTGATGCTCGTCAGGGGGGCGGAGCCTATGGAAAAACGCCAGCAACGC
GGCCTTTTTACGGTTCCTGGCCTTTTGCTGGCCTTTTGCTCACATGTTCTTTCCTGCGTTATCCCCTGAT
TCTGTGGATAACCGTATTACCGCCTTTGAGTGAGCTGATACCGCTCGCCGCAGCCGAACGACCGAGCGCA
GCGAGTCAGTGAGCGAGGAAGCGGAAGAGCGCCCAATACGCAAACCGCCTCTCCCCGCGCGTTGGCCGAT
TCATTAATGCAGCTGGCACGACAGGTTTCCCGACTGGAAAGCGGGCAGTGAGCGCAACGCAATTAATGTG
AGTTAGCTCACTCATTAGGCACCCCAGGCTTTACACTTTATGCTTCCGGCTCGTATGTTGTGTGGAATTG
TGAGCGGATAACAATTTCACACAGGAAACAGCTATGACCATGATTACGCCAAGCGCGCAATTAACCCTCA
CTAAAGGGAACAAAAGCTGGAGCTGCAAGCTTAATGTAGTCTTATGCAATACTCTTGTAGTCTTGCAACA
TGGTAACGATGAGTTAGCAACATGCCTTACAAGGAGAGAAAAAGCACCGTGCATGCCGATTGGTGGAAGT
AAGGTGGTACGATCGTGCCTTATTAGGAAGGCAACAGACGGGTCTGACATGGATTGGACGAACCACTGAA
TTGCCGCATTGCAGAGATATTGTATTTAAGTGCCTAGCTCGATACATAAACGGGTCTCTCTGGTTAGACC
AGATCTGAGCCTGGGAGCTCTCTGGCTAACTAGGGAACCCACTGCTTAAGCCTCAATAAAGCTTGCCTTG
AGTGCTTCAAGTAGTGTGTGCCCGTCTGTTGTGTGACTCTGGTAACTAGAGATCCCTCAGACCCTTTTAG
TCAGTGTGGAAAATCTCTAGCAGTGGCGCCCGAACAGGGACTTGAAAGCGAAAGGGAAACCAGAGGAGCT
CTCTCGACGCAGGACTCGGCTTGCTGAAGCGCGCACGGCAAGAGGCGAGGGGCGGCGACTGGTGAGTACG
CCAAAAATTTTGACTAGCGGAGGCTAGAAGGAGAGAGATGGGTGCGAGAGCGTCAGTATTAAGCGGGGGA
GAATTAGATCGCGATGGGAAAAAATTCGGTTAAGGCCAGGGGGAAAGAAAAAATATAAATTAAAACATAT
AGTATGGGCAAGCAGGGAGCTAGAACGATTCGCAGTTAATCCTGGCCTGTTAGAAACATCAGAAGGCTGT
AGACAAATACTGGGACAGCTACAACCATCCCTTCAGACAGGATCAGAAGAACTTAGATCATTATATAATA
CAGTAGCAACCCTCTATTGTGTGCATCAAAGGATAGAGATAAAAGACACCAAGGAAGCTTTAGACAAGAT
AGAGGAAGAGCAAAACAAAAGTAAGACCACCGCACAGCAAGCGGCCGCTGATCTTCAGACCTGGAGGAGG
AGATATGAGGGACAATTGGAGAAGTGAATTATATAAATATAAAGTAGTAAAAATTGAACCATTAGGAGTA
GCACCCACCAAGGCAAAGAGAAGAGTGGTGCAGAGAGAAAAAAGAGCAGTGGGAATAGGAGCTTTGTTCC
TTGGGTTCTTGGGAGCAGCAGGAAGCACTATGGGCGCAGCGTCAATGACGCTGACGGTACAGGCCAGACA
ATTATTGTCTGGTATAGTGCAGCAGCAGAACAATTTGCTGAGGGCTATTGAGGCGCAACAGCATCTGTTG
CAACTCACAGTCTGGGGCATCAAGCAGCTCCAGGCAAGAATCCTGGCTGTGGAAAGATACCTAAAGGATC
AACAGCTCCTGGGGATTTGGGGTTGCTCTGGAAAACTCATTTGCACCACTGCTGTGCCTTGGAATGCTAG
TTGGAGTAATAAATCTCTGGAACAGATTTGGAATCACACGACCTGGATGGAGTGGGACAGAGAAATTAAC
AATTACACAAGCTTAATACACTCCTTAATTGAAGAATCGCAAAACCAGCAAGAAAAGAATGAACAAGAAT
TATTGGAATTAGATAAATGGGCAAGTTTGTGGAATTGGTTTAACATAACAAATTGGCTGTGGTATATAAA
ATTATTCATAATGATAGTAGGAGGCTTGGTAGGTTTAAGAATAGTTTTTGCTGTACTTTCTATAGTGAAT
AGAGTTAGGCAGGGATATTCACCATTATCGTTTCAGACCCACCTCCCAACCCCGAGGGGACCCAGAGAGG
GCCTATTTCCCATGATTCCTTCATATTTGCATATACGATACAAGGCTGTTAGAGAGATAATTAGAATTAA
TTTGACTGTAAACACAAAGATATTAGTACAAAATACGTGACGTAGAAAGTAATAATTTCTTGGGTAGTTT
GCAGTTTTAAAATTATGTTTTAAAATGGACTATCATATGCTTACCGTAACTTGAAAGTATTTCGATTTCT
TGGCTTTATATATCTTGTGGAAAGGACGAAACACCGGTATTCATAAGGGATGAGGCGTTTTAGAGCTAGA
AATAGCAAGTTAAAATAAGGCTAGTCCGTTATCAACTTGAAAAAGTGGCACCGAGTCGGTGCTTTTTTAA
GCTTGGCGTAACTAGATCTTGAGACAAATGGCAGTATTCATCCACAATTTTAAAAGAAAAGGGGGGATTG
GGGGGTACAGTGCAGGGGAAAGAATAGTAGACATAATAGCAACAGACATACAAACTAAAGAATTACAAAA
ACAAATTACAAAAATTCAAAATTTTCGGGTTTATTACAGGGACAGCAGAGATCCACTTTGGCGCCGGCTC
GAGGGGG
Features (pLannotate 1.2.2; 29 found; start..end, strand, type, name):
     14..80      +  CDS            small t antigen (fragment): SV40 (simian virus 40) small t antigen
    106..317     +  promoter       EF-1α core promoter: core promoter for human elongation factor EF-1α
    318..1256    +  intron         EF-1α intron A: intron upstream of the start codon of human EF-1α
   1278..1877    +  CDS            PuroR (fragment): puromycin N-acetyltransferase; pac from Streptomyces; confers resistance to puromycin
   1893..2481    +  misc_feature   WPRE: woodchuck hepatitis virus posttranscriptional regulatory element
   2532..2551    +  misc_feature   cPPT/CTS (fragment): central polypurine tract and central termination sequence of HIV-1
   2553..2786    +  LTR            3' LTR (ΔU3): self-inactivating 3' long terminal repeat (LTR) from HIV-1
   2864..2985    +  polyA_signal   SV40 poly(A) signal: SV40 polyadenylation signal
   3025..3160    +  rep_origin     SV40 ori: SV40 origin of replication
   3181..3199    -  promoter       T7 promoter: promoter for bacteriophage T7 RNA polymerase
   3207..3362    +  CDS            lacZα (fragment): LacZα fragment of β-galactosidase; lacZ fragment
   3367..3795    +  rep_origin     f1 ori (sequence partly withheld): f1 bacteriophage origin of replication; arrow indicates direction of (+) strand synthesis
   3848..3952    +  promoter       AmpR promoter: bla
   3953..4813    +  CDS            AmpR: β-lactamase; bla; confers resistance to ampicillin, carbenicillin, and related antibiotics
   4984..5572    +  rep_origin     ori: high-copy-number ColE1/pMB1/pBR322/pUC origin of replication
   5755..5847    +  CDS            lacI (fragment): lac repressor; lacI; The lac repressor binds to the lac operator to inhibit transcription in E. coli. This inhibition can be relieved by adding lactose or isopropyl-β-D-thiogalactopyranoside (IPTG).
   5860..5881    +  protein_bind   CAP binding site: CAP binding activates transcription in the presence of cAMP. E. coli catabolite activator protein
   5896..5926    +  promoter       lac promoter: promoter for the E. coli lac operon
   5934..5950    +  protein_bind   lac operator: The lac repressor binds to the lac operator to inhibit transcription in E. coli. This inhibition can be relieved by adding lactose or isopropyl-β-D-thiogalactopyranoside (IPTG). lac repressor encoded by lacI
   5995..6013    +  promoter       T3 promoter: promoter for bacteriophage T3 RNA polymerase
   6041..6267    +  promoter       RSV promoter: Rous sarcoma virus enhancer/promoter
   6268..6448    +  LTR            5' LTR (truncated): truncated 5' long terminal repeat (LTR) from HIV-1
   6495..6620    +  misc_feature   HIV-1 Ψ: packaging signal of human immunodeficiency virus type 1
   6604..6967    +  CDS            HIV-1 gag (fragment): gag protein from human immunodeficiency virus 1; gag
   7113..7346    +  misc_feature   RRE: The Rev response element (RRE) of HIV-1 allows for Rev-dependent mRNA export from the nucleus to the cytoplasm.
   7723..7749    +  CDS            Rev (fragment): human immunodeficiency virus 1 (HIV-1) Rev protein; rev; enhances nuclear export of unspliced and incompletely spliced viral mRNAs
   7753..7993    +  promoter       U6 promoter: RNA polymerase III promoter for human U6 snRNA
   8023..8098    +  misc_RNA       gRNA scaffold: guide RNA scaffold for the Streptococcus pyogenes CRISPR/Cas9 system
   8154..8271    +  misc_feature   cPPT/CTS: central polypurine tract and central termination sequence of HIV-1
