[The description below was written by a language model from this plasmid's Addgene catalogue record and pLannotate feature annotations shown in this document.]
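Description:
TAOK3 gRNA (BRDN0001149068) is a third-generation lentiviral guide RNA plasmid built on the lentiGuide-Puro backbone and designed to target human TAOK3 (also known as DPK, JIK or MAP3K18), a kinase gene; the guide was designed against the TAOK3 RefSeq transcript. The plasmid, about 8.3 kb, is propagated in E. coli at high copy through a ColE1/pUC-type origin with ampicillin selection (AmpR), and it also carries an f1 origin, an SV40 origin and remnants of a lac/T7/T3 cloning region from the parental backbone.

The lentiviral transfer cassette begins with an RSV promoter fused to a truncated HIV-1 5' LTR, which makes genomic RNA production independent of Tat, followed by the Ψ packaging signal with a partial gag sequence and the RRE for Rev-dependent nuclear export. A human U6 RNA polymerase III promoter then drives the TAOK3-specific spacer joined to the Streptococcus pyogenes Cas9 gRNA scaffold. Downstream sit the cPPT/CTS element, which aids nuclear import of the provirus, and an EF-1α core promoter with its intron A driving puromycin N-acetyltransferase for selection of transduced mammalian cells. A WPRE enhances transcript expression, and the ΔU3 3' LTR makes the integrated provirus self-inactivating, with an SV40 polyadenylation signal beyond it.

The plasmid does not encode Cas9, so it is meant for use with a separate Cas9 lentiviral vector or in cells that already express Cas9, typically to knock out TAOK3. It belongs to a human kinome gRNA collection built with optimized sgRNA design rules.
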