Addgene plasmid #76734: TAOK3 gRNA (BRDN0001149068)
Purpose: 3rd generation lentiviral gRNA plasmid targeting human TAOK3
Depositing lab: John Doench & David Root. Depositing organization: Broad Institute. Publication: Optimized sgRNA design to maximize activity and minimize off-target effects of CRISPR-Cas9. Doench JG, Fusi N, Sullender M, Hegde M, Vaimberg EW, Donovan KF, Smith I, Tothova Z, Wilen C, Orchard R, Virgin HW, Listgarten J, Root DE. Nat Biotechnol. 2016 Jan 18. doi: 10.1038/nbt.3437. PubMed 26780180.
Backbone
  Vector backbone: lentiGuide-Puro
  Backbone manufacturer: Zhang Lab (Addgene plasmid # 52963)
  Vector type: Mammalian Expression, Lentiviral, CRISPR
  Selectable markers: Puromycin
Growth in bacteria
  Bacterial resistance: Ampicillin, 100 μg/mL
  Growth temperature: 37°C
  Growth strain: DH5alpha
  Copy number: High Copy
Gene/Insert
  Gene/Insert name: TAOK3 (alt names: TAOK3; NM_016281.3)
  gRNA/shRNA sequence: GTATTCATAAGGGATGAGGC
  Species: H. sapiens (human)
  Entrez Gene: TAOK3 (a.k.a. DPK, JIK, MAP3K18, FLJ31808, DKFZp666H245)
  Promoter: hU6
  Cloning method: Unknown
  Sequencing primers: 5′ U6-F; 3′ pS2-R
Terms and licenses: Academic/Nonprofit Terms; Industry Terms: Not Available to Industry
Depositor comments: The gRNA was designed to target the following Genbank reference sequence(s): NM_016281.3. Note that this plasmid does NOT contain Cas9. It should be used in conjunction with lentiCas9-Blast (Addgene #52962) or otherwise with cell lines already expressing Cas9. Browse the full kinome gRNA library at http://www.addgene.org/pooled-library/broadgpp-human-kinome/ or visit http://www.broadinstitute.org/rnai/public/ for detailed protocols and information.
How to cite: TAOK3 gRNA (BRDN0001149068) was a gift from John Doench & David Root (Addgene plasmid # 76734 ; http://n2t.net/addgene:76734 ; RRID:Addgene_76734)
