>Addgene plasmid #76734 | TAOK3 gRNA (BRDN0001149068) | depositor partial sequence | sequence record 144194 | Target Sequence
GTATTCATAAGGGATGAGGC
