>Addgene plasmid #76734 | TAOK3 gRNA (BRDN0001149068) | addgene partial sequence | sequence record 186399 | hU6-F
TAGAAAGTAATAATTTCTTGGGTAGTTTGCAGTTTTAAAATTATGTTTTAAAATGGACTATCATATGCTT
ACCGTAACTTGAAAGTATTTCGATTTCTTGGCTTTATATATCTTGTGGAAAGGACGAAACACCGGTATTC
ATAAGGGATGAGGCGTTTTAGAGCTAGAAATAGCAAGTTAAAATAAGGCTAGTCCGTTATCAACTTGAAA
AAGTGGCACCGAGTCGGTGCTTTTTTAAGCTTGGCGTAACTAGATCTTGAGACAAATGGCAGTATTCATC
CACAATTTTAAAAGAAAAGGGGGGATTGGGGGGTACAGTGCAGGGGAAAGAATAGTAGACATAATAGCAA
CAGACATACAAACTAAAGAATTACAAAAACAAATTACAAAAATTCAAAATTTTCGGGTTTATTACAGGGA
CAGCAGAGATCCACTTTGGCGCCGGCTCGAGGGGGCCCGGGTGCAAAGATGGATAAAGTTTTAAACAGAG
AGGAATCTTTGCAGCTAATGGACCTTCTAGGTCTTGAAAGGAGTGGGAATTGGCTCCGGTGCCCGTCAGT
GGGCAGAGCG
